>Addgene plasmid #70940 | pFOSGE_COF2E12 | depositor partial sequence | sequence record 126882 | insert
ATGAAACCCACCCAGTTCGGAGGCAGTAGCTCCAAGATGACCGAGCCAATTGAGTATGTGACGCTAATTA
GCGACGATTCCGATGGTGAGCCCACGCCCAAAAGAAACGTCAATCACCCGCCGTCGGCATTGTCAGCACC
CAATCCTGGTCAGAAACAAAAGCACCCGGATGAGGACTCAAATGACGCACCTGCCACCAGCGATGAGCGA
CGCACAAGTAGGCGCAATCGGCCAAAAGTGGATTATAGTAACAGGCCTAGTGGAAGTGGAGACACCGCCT
CCAATGACAAGTCAGGATCGGCATCCATGGGACCTAACAACCAGCAAGCAGAGCGTCGCAGCCAAAGCCA
AACCCGCAAGTCAGAAGCCAATGCTACCTCCTCCTCCGTGTCCGGACCCAGTGCCGGAAATTCCAGACCG
TCCCAGAACGGAGATTCCAAGGACCGGGATGCCGGCACGCCCACGGTTTTGTCTGGCCAAGAGGGCGCCG
TCTTCCAATCTCGCCTGCCATTTAACAAAATGACACCCAACGAAGAGGCCTGCTTTCCGGACATCAGTCG
CTCGGGCATTCTCGGCCATCGGGTATTCCTCAACATTCGTAACAGCCTCTTGCACATGTGGGTGGACAAT
CCCAAGATCCAGCTGAGCTTCGAGATCGCCCTGAAGAACCTGCCGCCGCCATTCGACAGCGAGCCCAGTT
TGGTAAGGCGAGTACACTCGTTTCTGGAGCGTCATGGCTTCATTAACTTCGGCATCTTTAAGCGACTTAA
GCCTATACCCGCCAAAAAGCTGGGCAAAGTCATAGTGATTGGGGCAGGGATCTCCGGCTTAGCAGTGGCA
CACCAGTTGCAGCAGTTCGGCATGGATGTGATCGTCTTGGAAGCGCGGGATCGGGTAGGGGGACGGATAT
CTACGTTTCGGAAGAACAGCTATATTGCCGATGTGGGAGCAATGGTGGTTACCGGCGTCTATGGCAATCC
AATGACGATCCTCAGCAAGCAGATCGGTATGGACCTAGTTCCCATCCAGCAGACATGTCCACTTTACGGC
CCAGATGGAAAGCCCGTGCCCAAGGAGAAGGATGACGTGATCGAGAGAGAATTTAACCGACTGCTGGAAT
CAGCCAGCTACCTGTCCCACCGCCTTGATTTTAACTACGCCGGCGATTGCCCAGTTTCGCTGGGCGATGC
CTTGGAGTGGATAATCAGTATGCAGGAGATGCAGGTGATGCACAAACGGGGGCAGCACATGCAGGAGATC
ATAGCCACCCAAACGAAGATCATTGAACAGCGTCGTCGACTGAAAACCCTTAGAGATACCATCGGCAAAC
TAAAGAATGAGCACTTGGCAATGATCAACCAGCGGAAACCCAAAGGCACGGATGGCGATCTGAAATACTG
TTACCAAGAGTTTAACATTCGGAACACCCAGATCAAAATGGAGGAAACGATCAGTACGTTTCACGATCTC
CATGCCGAGGAAAAGCAGATGTTAGCCAAACTCCACGAACTGGAGCAGAACCGACCTAGCGATGTGTACC
TCTCGTCCCGCGACCGCCTGATCTTGGACTGGCATTTTGCCAACTTGGAATTTGCTAATGCCACCCGACT
AAATAACCTGTCGTTGAAGCACTGGGATCAGGACGATGACTTCGAGTTTATTGGCCACCACACAACTGTG
CGGAACGGTTATTCATGTGTGCCTGTAGCTCTTACTGAAAACCTGGACATCCGTGTCAATAGCGCCGTCA
AGGAGATAAAGTACGGCACCAAAGGTGTGGAAGTAGTGGCTGAAAACTTGAAGACATCCAATTCGCAGAT
GACATACAAGGCAGACCTTGTCGTCTGCACACTTACTCTGGGCGTCCTCAAAGTGGCGGTAGCACATAAG
GAGTCACAGCAGAGTAACACAGTCAAGTTCGACCCGCCATTGCCGGACTGGAAACAGCAGGCCATCAAAA
GGCTGGGATTTGGGAATCTCAATAAGGTTGTGCTCTGCTTCGATCGCATTTTTTGGGATCCCAACGCTAA
TCTCTTCGGACACGTGGGCAGCACGACGGCGAGTAGAGGAGAAATGTTTCTGTTCTGGAGTATAAGCTCA
TCTCCGGTGTTGCTCGCTCTAGTCGCCGGAATGGCAGCGAATCTGGTGGAGAGCGTGACGGATGACATCA
TAATCGGGCGTTGTATGTCGGTGCTAAAAAACATCTTCGGGAATACCTCTGTTCCACAACCCAAGGAAAC
AGTGGTAACGCGTTGGCGCAGCGATCCCTGGGCCCGTGGGTCGTACAGCTACGTATCCGTTGGTTCCTCG
GGCAGTGACTACGATCTGCTGGCGGCGCCGGTCATTCCGCCGTCCAGTAAGGATGCGGAAGGATTGCCAC
GGCTATTCTTCGCGGGTGAGCATACGATACGGAATTATCCGGCCACTGTGCATGGAGCGTACTTGAGCGG
ATTGCGCGAGGCGGGACGTATTGCGGATTACTATCTCGGCTATCCAGAGGGAACACCGCCGGACATTGGC
TACTCGGTGGCTGAGGCGGCCAATCTGGTGTCCGTGGGAAATGTTGTCAAGCTGCGCGACCTCTCGCCCA
ATCTATCTGACTCCTCCCCGTCGTCAAAGAAGTCGGAGGAGAATTCAAACTCAAACACTGCCGACTCTAC
GGAGCTACAG
