>Addgene plasmid #70940 | pFOSGE_COF2E12 | addgene partial sequence | sequence record 129965 | M13-F20 5'-TGTAAAACGACGGCCAGT-3'
TATGATTTTATTTTGACTGATAGTGACCTGTTCGTTGCAACAAATTGATGAGCAATGCTTTTTTATAATG
CCAACTTTGTACAAAAAAGCAGGCTTCATGAAACCCACCCAGTTCGGAGGCAGTAGCTCCAAGATGACCG
AGCCAATTGAGTATGTGACGCTAATTAGCGACGATTCCGATGGTGAGCCCACGCCCAAAAGAAACGTCAA
TCACCCGCCGTCGGCATTGTCAGCACCCAATCCTGGTCAGAAACAAAAGCACCCGGATGAGGACTCAAAT
GACGCACCTGCCACCAGCGATGAGCGACGCACAAGTAGGCGCAATCGGCCAAAAGTGGATTATAGTAACA
GGCCTAGTGGAAGTGGAGACACCGCCTCCAATGACAAGTCAGGATCGGCATCCATGGGACCTAACAACCA
GCAAGCAGAGCGTCGCAGCCAAAGCCAAACCCGCAAGTCAGAAGCCAATGCTACCTCCTCCTCCGTGTCC
GGACCCAGTGCCGGAAATTCCAGACCGTCCCAGAACGGAGATTCCAAGGACCGGGATGCCGGCACGCCCA
CGGTTTTGTCTGGCCAAGAGGGCGCCGTCTTCCAATCTCGCCTGCCATTTAACAAAATGACACCCAACGA
AGAGGCCTGCTTTCCGGACATCAGTCGCTCGGGCATTCTCGGCCATCGGGTATTCCTCAACATTCGTAAC
AGCCTCTTGCACATGTGGGTGGACAATCCCAAGATCCAGCTGAGCTTCGAGATCGCCCTGAAGAACCTGC
CGCCGCCATTCGACAGCGAGCCCAGTTTGGTAAGGCGAGTACACTCGTTTCTGGAGCGTCATGGCTTCAT
TAACTTCGGCATCTTTAAGCGACTTAAGCCTATACCCGCC
