>Addgene plasmid #70940 | pFOSGE_COF2E12 | addgene partial sequence | sequence record 129966 | M13-Rev 5'-CAGGAAACAGCTATGACC-3'
TCAGCTGGATGGCAATAATGATTTTATTTTGACTGATAGTGACCTGTTCGTTGCAACAAATTGATAAGCA
ATGCTTTCTTATAATGCCAACTTTGTACAAGAAAGCTGGGTCCTGTAGCTCCGTAGAGTCGGCAGTGTTT
GAGTTTGAATTCTCCTCCGACTTCTTTGACGACGGGGAGGAGTCAGATAGATTGGGCGAGAGGTCGCGCA
GCTTGACAACATTTCCCACGGACACCAGATTGGCCGCCTCAGCCACCGAGTAGCCAATGTCCGGCGGTGT
TCCCTCTGGATAGCCGAGATAGTAATCCGCAATACGTCCCGCCTCGCGCAATCCGCTCAAGTACGCTCCA
TGCACAGTGGCCGGATAATTCCGTATCGTATGCTCACCCGCGAAGAATAGCCGTGGCAATCCTTCCGCAT
CCTTACTGGACGGCGGAATGACCGGCGCCGCCAGCAGATCGTAGTCACTGCCCGAGGAACCAACGGATAC
GTAGCTGTACGACCCACGGGCCCAGGGATCGCTGCGCCAACGCGTTACCACTGTTTCCTTGGGTTGTGGA
ACAGAGGTATTCCCGAAGATGTTTTTTAGCACCGACATACAACGCCCGATTATGATGTCATCCGTCACGC
TCTCCACCAGATTCGCTGCCATTCCGGCGACTAGAGCGAGCAACACCGGAGATGAGCTTATACTCCAGAA
CAGAAACATTTCTCCTCTACTCGCCGTCGTGCTGCCCACGTGTCCGAAGAGATTAGCGTTGGGATCCC
