[The description below was written by a language model from this plasmid's Addgene catalogue record.]
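Description:
pFOSGE_COF2E12 is a Gateway entry clone built on the Invitrogen pDONR221 donor backbone and carrying the Drosophila melanogaster gene Su(var)3-3 (CG17149), also known as dLsd1, the fly homologue of the LSD1 histone lysine demethylase. The insert is recorded as about 2.7 kb and corresponds to the transcript annotated as FBtr0074825. It was introduced by Gateway cloning, which for a pDONR vector means a BP recombination in which an attB-flanked PCR product replaces the donor cassette and ends up flanked by attL sites. The plasmid is maintained in standard E. coli (DH5alpha) as a high-copy replicon under kanamycin selection. M13 forward and reverse primer sites on either side of the recombination cassette are used to sequence the insert.

As an entry clone, the plasmid is not itself an expression construct. The record lists no promoter, tag or reporter associated with the insert, and entry vectors of this type generally lack elements to drive expression in eukaryotic cells. Its role is to serve as a source of the open reading frame, which can be moved by LR recombination into any compatible destination vector that supplies the promoter, fusion partners and selection markers needed for a given experiment. The associated publication concerns a systematic survey of the context-dependent regulatory functions of transcriptional regulators, which suggests this clone is one member of a larger collection of fly transcription factor and cofactor ORFs. The record does not state whether the insert retains its stop codon, nor which destination vectors it was paired with. No feature table was provided, so the element layout described here is inferred from the catalogue fields and the standard backbone design.
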