Addgene plasmid #70940: pFOSGE_COF2E12
Purpose: Gateway entry clone
Depositing lab: Alexander Stark. Depositing organization: Research Institute of Molecular Pathology (IMP). Publication: Transcriptional regulators form diverse groups with context-dependent regulatory functions. Stampfel G, Kazmar T, Frank O, Wienerroither S, Reiter F, Stark A. Nature. 2015 Nov 9. doi: 10.1038/nature15545. PubMed 26550828.
Backbone
  Vector backbone: pDONR221
  Backbone manufacturer: Invitrogen
  Backbone size w/o insert (bp): 4762
  Vector type: Gateway entry vector
Growth in bacteria
  Bacterial resistance: Kanamycin, 50 μg/mL
  Growth temperature: 37°C
  Growth strain: DH5alpha
  Copy number: High Copy
Gene/Insert
  Gene/Insert name: Su(var)3-3 (alt names: FBgn0260397; CG17149, FBtr0074825)
  Species: D. melanogaster (fly)
  Insert size (bp): 2670
  Entrez Gene: Su(var)3-3 (a.k.a. CG17149, dLsd1, Dmel/HDM, Dmel/LSD1, Dmel\CG17149, Dmel\LSD1, Hdm, Lsd1, SU(VAR)3-3, Su-var(3)3, Suvar(3)3)
  Cloning method: Gateway Cloning
  Sequencing primers: 5′ M13-F20; 3′ M13R
Terms and licenses: Academic/Nonprofit Terms; Industry Terms: Not Available to Industry
How to cite: pFOSGE_COF2E12 was a gift from Alexander Stark (Addgene plasmid # 70940 ; http://n2t.net/addgene:70940 ; RRID:Addgene_70940)
